>Addgene plasmid #170973 | EF1A_Hygro_P2A_RUNX1_T121I_Barcode | addgene full sequence | sequence record 336090 | Addgene NGS Result
AATTAATTCTGTGGAATGTGTGTCAGTTAGGGTGTGGAAAGTCCCCAGGCTCCCCAGCAGGCAGAAGTAT
GCAAAGCATGCATCTCAATTAGTCAGCAACCAGGTGTGGAAAGTCCCCAGGCTCCCCAGCAGGCAGAAGT
ATGCAAAGCATGCATCTCAATTAGTCAGCAACCATAGTCCCGCCCCTAACTCCGCCCATCCCGCCCCTAA
CTCCGCCCAGTTCCGCCCATTCTCCGCCCCATGGCTGACTAATTTTTTTTATTTATGCAGAGGCCGAGGC
CGCCTCTGCCTCTGAGCTATTCCAGAAGTAGTGAGGAGGCTTTTTTGGAGGCCTAGGCTTTTGCAAAAAG
CTCCCGGGAGCTTGTATATCCATTTTCGGATCTGATCAGCACGTGTTGACAATTAATCATCGGCATAGTA
TATCGGCATAGTATAATACGACAAGGTGAGGAACTAAACCATGGCCAAGTTGACCAGTGCCGTTCCGGTG
CTCACCGCGCGCGACGTCGCCGGAGCGGTCGAGTTCTGGACCGACCGGCTCGGGTTCTCCCGGGACTTCG
TGGAGGACGACTTCGCCGGTGTGGTCCGGGACGACGTGACCCTGTTCATCAGCGCGGTCCAGGACCAGGT
GGTGCCGGACAACACCCTGGCCTGGGTGTGGGTGCGCGGCCTGGACGAGCTGTACGCCGAGTGGTCGGAG
GTCGTGTCCACGAACTTCCGGGACGCCTCCGGGCCGGCCATGACCGAGATCGGCGAGCAGCCGTGGGGGC
GGGAGTTCGCCCTGCGCGACCCGGCCGGCAACTGCGTGCACTTCGTGGCCGAGGAGCAGGACTGACACGT
GCTACGAGATTTCGATTCCACCGCCGCCTTCTATGAAAGGTTGGGCTTCGGAATCGTTTTCCGGGACGCC
GGCTGGATGATCCTCCAGCGCGGGGATCTCATGCTGGAGTTCTTCGCCCACCCCAACTTGTTTATTGCAG
CTTATAATGGTTACAAATAAAGCAATAGCATCACAAATTTCACAAATAAAGCATTTTTTTCACTGCATTC
TAGTTGTGGTTTGTCCAAACTCATCAATGTATCTTATCATGTCTGTATACCGTCGACCTCTAGCTAGAGC
TTGGCGTAATCATGGTCATAGCTGTTTCCTGTGTGAAATTGTTATCCGCTCACAATTCCACACAACATAC
GAGCCGGAAGCATAAAGTGTAAAGCCTGGGGTGCCTAATGAGTGAGCTAACTCACATTAATTGCGTTGCG
CTCACTGCCCGCTTTCCAGTCGGGAAACCTGTCGTGCCAGCTGCATTAATGAATCGGCCAACGCGCGGGG
AGAGGCGGTTTGCGTATTGGGCGCTCTTCCGCTTCCTCGCTCACTGACTCGCTGCGCTCGGTCGTTCGGC
TGCGGCGAGCGGTATCAGCTCACTCAAAGGCGGTAATACGGTTATCCACAGAATCAGGGGATAACGCAGG
AAAGAACATGTGAGCAAAAGGCCAGCAAAAGGCCAGGAACCGTAAAAAGGCCGCGTTGCTGGCGTTTTTC
CATAGGCTCCGCCCCCCTGACGAGCATCACAAAAATCGACGCTCAAGTCAGAGGTGGCGAAACCCGACAG
GACTATAAAGATACCAGGCGTTTCCCCCTGGAAGCTCCCTCGTGCGCTCTCCTGTTCCGACCCTGCCGCT
TACCGGATACCTGTCCGCCTTTCTCCCTTCGGGAAGCGTGGCGCTTTCTCATAGCTCACGCTGTAGGTAT
CTCAGTTCGGTGTAGGTCGTTCGCTCCAAGCTGGGCTGTGTGCACGAACCCCCCGTTCAGCCCGACCGCT
GCGCCTTATCCGGTAACTATCGTCTTGAGTCCAACCCGGTAAGACACGACTTATCGCCACTGGCAGCAGC
CACTGGTAACAGGATTAGCAGAGCGAGGTATGTAGGCGGTGCTACAGAGTTCTTGAAGTGGTGGCCTAAC
TACGGCTACACTAGAAGAACAGTATTTGGTATCTGCGCTCTGCTGAAGCCAGTTACCTTCGGAAAAAGAG
TTGGTAGCTCTTGATCCGGCAAACAAACCACCGCTGGTAGCGGTGGTTTTTTTGTTTGCAAGCAGCAGAT
TACGCGCAGAAAAAAAGGATCTCAAGAAGATCCTTTGATCTTTTCTACGGGGTCTGACGCTCAGTGGAAC
GAAAACTCACGTTAAGGGATTTTGGTCATGAGATTATCAAAAAGGATCTTCACCTAGATCCTTTTAAATT
AAAAATGAAGTTTTAAATCAATCTAAAGTATATATGAGTAAACTTGGTCTGACAGTTACCAATGCTTAAT
CAGTGAGGCACCTATCTCAGCGATCTGTCTATTTCGTTCATCCATAGTTGCCTGACTCCCCGTCGTGTAG
ATAACTACGATACGGGAGGGCTTACCATCTGGCCCCAGTGCTGCAATGATACCGCGAGACCCACGCTCAC
CGGCTCCAGATTTATCAGCAATAAACCAGCCAGCCGGAAGGGCCGAGCGCAGAAGTGGTCCTGCAACTTT
ATCCGCCTCCATCCAGTCTATTAATTGTTGCCGGGAAGCTAGAGTAAGTAGTTCGCCAGTTAATAGTTTG
CGCAACGTTGTTGCCATTGCTACAGGCATCGTGGTGTCACGCTCGTCGTTTGGTATGGCTTCATTCAGCT
CCGGTTCCCAACGATCAAGGCGAGTTACATGATCCCCCATGTTGTGCAAAAAAGCGGTTAGCTCCTTCGG
TCCTCCGATCGTTGTCAGAAGTAAGTTGGCCGCAGTGTTATCACTCATGGTTATGGCAGCACTGCATAAT
TCTCTTACTGTCATGCCATCCGTAAGATGCTTTTCTGTGACTGGTGAGTACTCAACCAAGTCATTCTGAG
AATAGTGTATGCGGCGACCGAGTTGCTCTTGCCCGGCGTCAATACGGGATAATACCGCGCCACATAGCAG
AACTTTAAAAGTGCTCATCATTGGAAAACGTTCTTCGGGGCGAAAACTCTCAAGGATCTTACCGCTGTTG
AGATCCAGTTCGATGTAACCCACTCGTGCACCCAACTGATCTTCAGCATCTTTTACTTTCACCAGCGTTT
CTGGGTGAGCAAAAACAGGAAGGCAAAATGCCGCAAAAAAGGGAATAAGGGCGACACGGAAATGTTGAAT
ACTCATACTCTTCCTTTTTCAATATTATTGAAGCATTTATCAGGGTTATTGTCTCATGAGCGGATACATA
TTTGAATGTATTTAGAAAAATAAACAAATAGGGGTTCCGCGCACATTTCCCCGAAAAGTGCCACCTGACG
TCGACGGATCGGGAGATCTCCCGATCCCCTATGGTGCACTCTCAGTACAATCTGCTCTGATGCCGCATAG
TTAAGCCAGTATCTGCTCCCTGCTTGTGTGTTGGAGGTCGCTGAGTAGTGCGCGAGCAAAATTTAAGCTA
CAACAAGGCAAGGCTTGACCGACAATTGCATGAAGAATCTGCTTAGGGTTAGGCGTTTTGCGCTGCTTCG
CGATGTACGGGCCAGATATACGCGTTGACATTGATTATTGACTAGTTATTAATAGTAATCAATTACGGGG
TCATTAGTTCATAGCCCATATATGGAGTTCCGCGTTACATAACTTACGGTAAATGGCCCGCCTGGCTGAC
CGCCCAACGACCCCCGCCCATTGACGTCAATAATGACGTATGTTCCCATAGTAACGCCAATAGGGACTTT
CCATTGACGTCAATGGGTGGAGTATTTACGGTAAACTGCCCACTTGGCAGTACATCAAGTGTATCATATG
CCAAGTACGCCCCCTATTGACGTCAATGACGGTAAATGGCCCGCCTGGCATTATGCCCAGTACATGACCT
TATGGGACTTTCCTACTTGGCAGTACATCTACGTATTAGTCATCGCTATTACCATGGTGATGCGGTTTTG
GCAGTACATCAATGGGCGTGGATAGCGGTTTGACTCACGGGGATTTCCAAGTCTCCACCCCATTGACGTC
AATGGGAGTTTGTTTTGGCACCAAAATCAACGGGACTTTCCAAAATGTCGTAACAACTCCGCCCCATTGA
CGCAAATGGGCGGTAGGCGTGTACGGTGGGAGGTCTATATAAGCAGCGCGTTTTGCCTGTACTGGGTCTC
TCTGGTTAGACCAGATCTGAGCCTGGGAGCTCTCTGGCTAACTAGGGAACCCACTGCTTAAGCCTCAATA
AAGCTTGCCTTGAGTGCTTCAAGTAGTGTGTGCCCGTCTGTTGTGTGACTCTGGTAACTAGAGATCCCTC
AGACCCTTTTAGTCAGTGTGGAAAATCTCTAGCAGTGGCGCCCGAACAGGGACTTGAAAGCGAAAGGGAA
ACCAGAGGAGCTCTCTCGACGCAGGACTCGGCTTGCTGAAGCGCGCACGGCAAGAGGCGAGGGGCGGCGA
CTGGTGAGTACGCCAAAAATTTTGACTAGCGGAGGCTAGAAGGAGAGAGATGGGTGCGAGAGCGTCAGTA
TTAAGCGGGGGAGAATTAGATCGCGATGGGAAAAAATTCGGTTAAGGCCAGGGGGAAAGAAAAAATATAA
ATTAAAACATATAGTATGGGCAAGCAGGGAGCTAGAACGATTCGCAGTTAATCCTGGCCTGTTAGAAACA
TCAGAAGGCTGTAGACAAATACTGGGACAGCTACAACCATCCCTTCAGACAGGATCAGAAGAACTTAGAT
CATTATATAATACAGTAGCAACCCTCTATTGTGTGCATCAAAGGATAGAGATAAAAGACACCAAGGAAGC
TTTAGACAAGATAGAGGAAGAGCAAAACAAAAGTAAGACCACCGCACAGCAAGCGGCCGCTGATCTTCAG
ACCTGGAGGAGGAGATATGAGGGACAATTGGAGAAGTGAATTATATAAATATAAAGTAGTAAAAATTGAA
CCATTAGGAGTAGCACCCACCAAGGCAAAGAGAAGAGTGGTGCAGAGAGAAAAAAGAGCAGTGGGAATAG
GAGCTTTGTTCCTTGGGTTCTTGGGAGCAGCAGGAAGCACTATGGGCGCAGCGTCAATGACGCTGACGGT
ACAGGCCAGACAATTATTGTCTGGTATAGTGCAGCAGCAGAACAATTTGCTGAGGGCTATTGAGGCGCAA
CAGCATCTGTTGCAACTCACAGTCTGGGGCATCAAGCAGCTCCAGGCAAGAATCCTGGCTGTGGAAAGAT
ACCTAAAGGATCAACAGCTCCTGGGGATTTGGGGTTGCTCTGGAAAACTCATTTGCACCACTGCTGTGCC
TTGGAATGCTAGTTGGAGTAATAAATCTCTGGAACAGATTTGGAATCACACGACCTGGATGGAGTGGGAC
AGAGAAATTAACAATTACACAAGCTTAATACACTCCTTAATTGAAGAATCGCAAAACCAGCAAGAAAAGA
ATGAACAAGAATTATTGGAATTAGATAAATGGGCAAGTTTGTGGAATTGGTTTAACATAACAAATTGGCT
GTGGTATATAAAATTATTCATAATGATAGTAGGAGGCTTGGTAGGTTTAAGAATAGTTTTTGCTGTACTT
TCTATAGTGAATAGAGTTAGGCAGGGATATTCACCATTATCGTTTCAGACCCACCTCCCAACCCCGAGGG
GACCCGACAGGCCCGAAGGAATAGAAGAAGAAGGTGGAGAGAGAGACAGAGACAGATCCATTCGATTAGT
GAACGGATCGGCACTGCGTGCGCCAATTCTGCAGACAAATGGCAGTATTCATCCACAATTTTAAAAGAAA
AGGGGGGATTGGGGGGTACAGTGCAGGGGAAAGAATAGTAGACATAATAGCAACAGACATACAAACTAAA
GAATTACAAAAACAAATTACAAAAATTCAAAATTTTCGGGTTTATTACAGGGACAGCAGAGATCCAGTTT
GGTTAATTAATCGATAAGCTTTGCAAAGATGGATAAAGTTTTAAACAGAGAGGAATCTTTGCAGCTAATG
GACCTTCTAGGTCTTGAAAGGAGTGGGAATTGGCTCCGGTGCCCGTCAGTGGGCAGAGCGCACATCGCCC
ACAGTCCCCGAGAAGTTGGGGGGAGGGGTCGGCAATTGAACCGGTGCCTAGAGAAGGTGGCGCGGGGTAA
ACTGGGAAAGTGATGTCGTGTACTGGCTCCGCCTTTTTCCCGAGGGTGGGGGAGAACCGTATATAAGTGC
AGTAGTCGCCGTGAACGTTCTTTTTCGCAACGGGTTTGCCGCCAGAACACAGGTAAGTGCCGTGTGTGGT
TCCCGCGGGCCTGGCCTCTTTACGGGTTATGGCCCTTGCGTGCCTTGAATTACTTCCACCTGGCTGCAGT
ACGTGATTCTTGATCCCGAGCTTCGGGTTGGAAGTGGGTGGGAGAGTTCGAGGCCTTGCGCTTAAGGAGC
CCCTTCGCCTCGTGCTTGAGTTGAGGCCTGGCCTGGGCGCTGGGGCCGCCGCGTGCGAATCTGGTGGCAC
CTTCGCGCCTGTCTCGCTGCTTTCGATAAGTCTCTAGCCATTTAAAATTTTTGATGACCTGCTGCGACGC
TTTTTTTCTGGCAAGATAGTCTTGTAAATGCGGGCCAAGATCTGCACACTGGTATTTCGGTTTTTGGGGC
CGCGGGCGGCGACGGGGCCCGTGCGTCCCAGCGCACATGTTCGGCGAGGCGGGGCCTGCGAGCGCGGCCA
CCGAGAATCGGACGGGGGTAGTCTCAAGCTGGCCGGCCTGCTCTGGTGCCTGGCCTCGCGCCGCCGTGTA
TCGCCCCGCCCTGGGCGGCAAGGCTGGCCCGGTCGGCACCAGTTGCGTGAGCGGAAAGATGGCCGCTTCC
CGGCCCTGCTGCAGGGAGCTCAAAATGGAGGACGCGGCGCTCGGGAGAGCGGGCGGGTGAGTCACCCACA
CAAAGGAAAAGGGCCTTTCCGTCCTCAGCCGTCGCTTCATGTGACTCCACGGAGTACCGGGCGCCGTCCA
GGCACCTCGATTAGTTCTCGAGCTTTTGGAGTACGTCGTCTTTAGGTTGGGGGGAGGGGTTTTATGCGAT
GGAGTTTCCCCACACTGAGTGGGTGGAGACTGAAGTTAGGCCAGCTTGGCACTTGATGTAATTCTCCTTG
GAATTTGCCCTTTTTGAGTTTGGATCTTGGTTCATTCTCAAGCCTCAGACAGTGGTTCAAAGTTTTTTTC
TTCCATTTCAGGTGTCGTGAGGAATTAGCTTGGTACTAATACGACTCACTATAGGGAGACCCAAGCTGGC
TAGGTAAGCTTGATATCGAATTCCTGCAGCCCGGGGGATCCCGCCACCATGAAAAAGCCTGAACTCACCG
CGACGTCTGTCGAGAAGTTTCTGATCGAAAAGTTCGACAGCGTCTCCGACCTGATGCAGCTCTCGGAGGG
CGAAGAATCTCGTGCTTTCAGCTTCGATGTAGGAGGGCGTGGATATGTCCTGCGGGTAAATAGCTGCGCC
GATGGTTTCTACAAAGATCGTTATGTTTATCGGCACTTTGCATCGGCCGCGCTCCCGATTCCGGAAGTGC
TTGACATTGGGGAATTCAGCGAGAGCCTGACCTATTGCATCTCCCGCCGTGCACAGGGTGTCACGTTGCA
AGACCTGCCTGAAACCGAACTGCCCGCTGTTCTGCAGCCGGTCGCGGAGGCCATGGATGCGATCGCTGCG
GCCGATCTTAGCCAGACGAGCGGGTTCGGCCCATTCGGACCGCAAGGAATCGGTCAATACACTACATGGC
GTGATTTCATATGCGCGATTGCTGATCCCCATGTGTATCACTGGCAAACTGTGATGGACGACACCGTCAG
TGCGTCCGTCGCGCAGGCTCTCGATGAGCTGATGCTTTGGGCCGAGGACTGCCCCGAAGTCCGGCACCTC
GTGCACGCGGATTTCGGCTCCAACAATGTCCTGACGGACAATGGCCGCATAACAGCGGTCATTGACTGGA
GCGAGGCGATGTTCGGGGATTCCCAATACGAGGTCGCCAACATCTTCTTCTGGAGGCCGTGGTTGGCTTG
TATGGAGCAGCAGACGCGCTACTTCGAGCGGAGGCATCCGGAGCTTGCAGGATCGCCGCGGCTCCGGGCG
TATATGCTCCGCATTGGTCTTGACCAACTCTATCAGAGCTTGGTTGACGGCAATTTCGATGATGCAGCTT
GGGCGCAGGGTCGATGCGACGCAATCGTCCGATCCGGAGCCGGGACTGTCGGGCGTACACAAATCGCCCG
CAGAAGCGCGGCCGTCTGGACCGATGGCTGTGTAGAAGTACTCGCCGATAGTGGAAACCGACGCCCCAGC
ACTCGTCCGAGGGCAAAGGAAGGATCCGGCGCAACAAACTTCTCTCTGCTGAAACAAGCCGGAGATGTCG
AAGAGAATCCTGGACCGATGCGTATCCCCGTAGATGCCAGCACGAGCCGCCGCTTCACGCCGCCTTCCAC
CGCGCTGAGCCCAGGCAAGATGAGCGAGGCGTTGCCGCTGGGCGCCCCGGACGCCGGCGCTGCCCTGGCC
GGCAAGCTGAGGAGCGGCGACCGCAGCATGGTGGAGGTGCTGGCCGACCACCCGGGCGAGCTGGTGCGCA
CCGACAGCCCCAACTTCCTCTGCTCCGTGCTGCCTACGCACTGGCGCTGCAACAAGACCCTGCCCATCGC
TTTCAAGGTGGTGGCCCTAGGGGATGTTCCAGATGGCACTCTGGTCACTGTGATGGCTGGCAATGATGAA
AACTACTCGGCTGAGCTGAGAAATGCTATCGCAGCCATGAAGAACCAGGTTGCAAGATTTAATGACCTCA
GGTTTGTCGGTCGAAGTGGAAGAGGGAAAAGCTTCACTCTGACCATCACTGTCTTCACAAACCCACCGCA
AGTCGCCACCTACCACAGAGCCATCAAAATCACAGTGGATGGGCCCCGAGAACCTCGAAGACATCGGCAG
AAACTAGATGATCAGACCAAGCCCGGGAGCTTGTCCTTTTCCGAGCGGCTCAGTGAACTGGAGCAGCTGC
GGCGCACAGCCATGAGGGTCAGCCCACACCACCCAGCCCCCACGCCCAACCCTCGTGCCTCCCTGAACCA
CTCCACTGCCTTTAACCCTCAGCCTCAGAGTCAGATGCAGGATACAAGGCAGATCCAACCATCCCCACCG
TGGTCCTACGATCAGTCCTACCAATACCTGGGATCCATTGCCTCTCCTTCTGTGCACCCAGCAACGCCCA
TTTCACCTGGACGTGCCAGCGGCATGACAACCCTCTCTGCAGAACTTTCCAGTCGACTCTCAACGGCACC
CGACCTGACAGCGTTCAGCGACCCGCGCCAGTTCCCCGCGCTGCCCTCCATCTCCGACCCCCGCATGCAC
TATCCAGGCGCCTTCACCTACTCCCCGACGCCGGTCACCTCGGGCATCGGCATCGGCATGTCGGCCATGG
GCTCGGCCACGCGCTACCACACCTACCTGCCGCCGCCCTACCCCGGCTCGTCGCAAGCGCAGGGAGGCCC
GTTCCAAGCCAGCTCGCCCTCCTACCACCTGTACTACGGCGCCTCGGCCGGCTCCTACCAGTTCTCCATG
GTGGGCGGCGAGCGCTCGCCGCCGCGCATCCTGCCGCCCTGCACCAACGCCTCCACCGGCTCCGCGCTGC
TCAACCCCAGCCTCCCGAACCAGAGCGACGTGGTGGAGGCCGAGGGCAGCCACAGCAACTCCCCCACCAA
CATGGCGCCCTCCGCGCGCCTGGAGGAGGCCGTGTGGAGGCCCTACTGACTAGCTAAGTTAGAACTATTT
CCTGGCTGTTACGCGACTTCATTACTGCTACTGACGGGCTTGTTAAACAGTGAACCGCCCGCCCCACGAC
CCGCAGCGCCCGACCGAAAGGAGCGCACGACCCCATGCATCGAACAAAAGAAAAGGGGGGACTGGAAGGG
CTAATTCACTCCCAACGAAGACAAGATATCATAACTTCGTATAGCATACATTATACGAAGTTATCGTCTA
GCTGGTCCGGACTGTACTGGGTCTCTCTGGTTAGACCAGATCTGAGCCTGGGAGCTCTCTGGCTAACTAG
GGAACCCACTGCTTAAGCCTCAATAAAGCTTGCCTTGAGTGCTTCAAGTAGTGTGTGCCCGTCTGTTGTG
TGACTCTGGTAACTAGAGATCCCTCAGACCCTTTTAGTCAGTGTGGAAAATCTCTAGCAGGGCCCGTTTA
AACCCGCTGATCAGCCTCGACTGTGCCTTCTAGTTGCCAGCCATCTGTTGTTTGCCCCTCCCCCGTGCCT
TCCTTGACCCTGGAAGGTGCCACTCCCACTGTCCTTTCCTAATAAAATGAGGAAATTGCATCGCATTGTC
TGAGTAGGTGTCATTCTATTCTGGGGGGTGGGGTGGGGCAGGACAGCAAGGGGGAGGATTGGGAAGACAA
TAGCAGGCATGCTGGGGATGCGGTGGGCTCTATGGCTTCTGAGGCGGAAAGAACCAGCTGGGGCTCTAGG
GGGTATCCCC
[124 nt withheld, positions 10441-10564]
C
[91 nt withheld, positions 10566-10656]
A
[49 nt withheld, positions 10658-10706]
CCTTTGACGTTGGAGTCCACGTTCTTT
[37 nt withheld, positions 10734-10770]
ACCCTATCTCGGTCTATTCTTTTGATTTATAAGGGATTTTGCCGATTTCGGCCTATTGGTTAAAAAATGA
GCTGATTTAACAAAAATTTAACGCG
Features (pLannotate 1.2.2; 33 found; start..end, strand, type, name):
     18..347     +  promoter       SV40 promoter: SV40 enhancer and early promoter
    395..442     +  promoter       EM7 promoter: synthetic bacterial promoter&nbsp
    461..835     +  CDS            BleoR: antibiotic-binding protein; Sh ble from Streptoalloteichus hindustanus; confers resistance to bleomycin, phleomycin, and Zeocin™
    845..970     +  CDS            ble (fragment): BLE_KLEPN - Experimental evidence at protein level: Swiss-Prot protein existence level 1. Binding protein with a strong affinity to the bleomycin family of antibiotics. Binds to CL990; an antimitotic-antibiotic compound. From Klebsiella pneumoniae.
    965..1086    +  polyA_signal   SV40 poly(A) signal: SV40 polyadenylation signal
   1157..1179    -  protein_bind   lac operator (fragment): The lac repressor binds to the lac operator to inhibit transcription in E. coli. This inhibition can be relieved by adding lactose or isopropyl-β-D-thiogalactopyranoside (IPTG). lac repressor encoded by lacI
   1183..1213    -  promoter       lac promoter: promoter for the E. coli lac operon
   1228..1249    -  protein_bind   CAP binding site: CAP binding activates transcription in the presence of cAMP. E. coli catabolite activator protein
   1262..1354    -  CDS            lacI (fragment): lac repressor; lacI; The lac repressor binds to the lac operator to inhibit transcription in E. coli. This inhibition can be relieved by adding lactose or isopropyl-β-D-thiogalactopyranoside (IPTG).
   1537..2125    -  rep_origin     ori: high-copy-number ColE1/pMB1/pBR322/pUC origin of replication
   2296..3156    -  CDS            AmpR: β-lactamase; bla; confers resistance to ampicillin, carbenicillin, and related antibiotics
   3157..3261    -  promoter       AmpR promoter: bla
   3320..3372    -  misc_feature   bom (fragment): basis of mobility region from pBR322
   3527..3906    +  enhancer       CMV enhancer: human cytomegalovirus immediate early enhancer
   3907..4106    +  promoter       CMV promoter: human cytomegalovirus (CMV) immediate early promoter
   4124..4304    +  LTR            5' LTR (truncated): truncated 5' long terminal repeat (LTR) from HIV-1
   4351..4476    +  misc_feature   HIV-1 Ψ: packaging signal of human immunodeficiency virus type 1
   4460..4823    +  CDS            HIV-1 gag (fragment): gag protein from human immunodeficiency virus 1; gag
   4969..5202    +  misc_feature   RRE: The Rev response element (RRE) of HIV-1 allows for Rev-dependent mRNA export from the nucleus to the cytoplasm.
   5579..5679    +  CDS            Rev (fragment): human immunodeficiency virus 1 (HIV-1) Rev protein; rev; enhances nuclear export of unspliced and incompletely spliced viral mRNAs
   5729..5846    +  misc_feature   cPPT/CTS: central polypurine tract and central termination sequence of HIV-1
   5909..5975    +  CDS            small t antigen (fragment): SV40 (simian virus 40) small t antigen
   5982..7160    +  promoter       EF-1α promoter: strong constitutive promoter for human elongation factor EF-1α
   7177..7195    +  promoter       T7 promoter: promoter for bacteriophage T7 RNA polymerase
   7215..7251    -  misc_feature   MCS (fragment): pBluescript multiple cloning site
   7259..8281    +  CDS            hph: KHYB_ECOLX - Experimental evidence at protein level: Swiss-Prot protein existence level 1. The aminoglycoside phosphotransferases achieve inactivation of their antibiotic substrates by phosphorylation. Only phosphorylates hygromycin and closely related compounds such as demethyl analogs and destomycin. From Escherichia coli.
   8348..9706    +  CDS            RUNX1: RUNX1_HUMAN - Also known as AML1, CBFA2. Experimental evidence at protein level: Swiss-Prot protein existence level 1. Isoform AML-1L interferes with the transactivation activity of RUNX1. From Homo sapiens (Human).
   9790..9903    +  CDS            nef (fragment): NEF_HV1LA - Experimental evidence at protein level: Swiss-Prot protein existence level 1. Extracellular Nef protein targets CD4(+) T-lymphocytes for apoptosis by interacting with CXCR4 surface receptors. From Human immunodeficiency virus type 1 group M subtype B (isolate Lai) (HIV-1).
   9901..9934    +  protein_bind   loxP: Cre-mediated recombination occurs in the 8-bp core sequence (GCATACAT). Cre recombinase
   9959..10139   +  LTR            5' LTR (truncated): truncated 5' long terminal repeat (LTR) from HIV-1
  10171..10395   +  polyA_signal   bGH poly(A) signal: bovine growth hormone polyadenylation signal
  10399..10420   +  promoter       SV40 promoter (fragment): SV40 enhancer and early promoter
  10441..4       +  rep_origin     f1 ori (across the origin) (sequence partly withheld): f1 bacteriophage origin of replication; arrow indicates direction of (+) strand synthesis
