[The description below was written by a language model from this plasmid's Addgene catalogue record and pLannotate feature annotations shown in this document.]
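Description:
EF1A_Hygro_P2A_RUNX1_T121I_Barcode is a lentiviral mammalian expression plasmid for overexpressing the T121I point mutant of human RUNX1 (also known as AML1). It was made by Gibson cloning into the EF1a_mCherry_P2A_Hygro_Barcode backbone, and the sequenced plasmid is 10,865 nt. In bacteria it replicates from a high-copy ColE1/pUC-type origin under ampicillin selection (AmpR), and it also carries an f1 origin. Outside the lentiviral cassette, the backbone holds an SV40 promoter/EM7 promoter–BleoR unit with an SV40 poly(A) signal, although the catalogue lists only hygromycin as the mammalian selectable marker.

The transfer cassette begins with a CMV enhancer/promoter fused to a truncated HIV-1 5' LTR, an arrangement that typically drives genomic RNA production in packaging cells. It is followed by the Ψ packaging signal with a gag fragment, the RRE for Rev-dependent nuclear export, and the cPPT/CTS. Inside, the human EF-1α promoter drives a single transcript encoding the hygromycin phosphotransferase gene (hph) followed by the 1,359 bp RUNX1 coding sequence. The plasmid name indicates a P2A peptide in the short gap between them, though it is not annotated separately. This would allow the resistance marker and the RUNX1 mutant to be made as separate proteins from one open reading frame, linking hygromycin selection to transgene expression.

Downstream lie a nef fragment, a loxP site, a second truncated LTR and a bGH poly(A) signal. No WPRE is annotated, and the barcode named in the title is not annotated in the feature table, so its position is not stated. The associated publication concerns phenotyping of RUNX1 coding variants, consistent with use as one member of a barcoded variant set.
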