Addgene plasmid #170973: EF1A_Hygro_P2A_RUNX1_T121I_Barcode
Purpose: Overexpression of RUNX1 T121I mutant protein.
Depositing lab: Prashant Mali. Depositing organization: University of California, San Diego (UCSD). Publication: Interface-guided phenotyping of coding variants in the transcription factor RUNX1. Ozturk K, Panwala R, Sheen J, Ford K, Jayne N, Portell A, Zhang DE, Hutter S, Haferlach T, Ideker T, Mali P, Carter H. Cell Rep. 2024 Jul 4;43(7):114436. doi: 10.1016/j.celrep.2024.114436. PubMed 38968069.
Backbone
  Vector backbone: EF1a_mCherry_P2A_Hygro_Barcode
  Backbone manufacturer: Prashant Mali (Addgene #120426)
  Backbone size w/o insert (bp): 9508
  Vector type: Mammalian Expression, Lentiviral
  Selectable markers: Hygromycin
Growth in bacteria
  Bacterial resistance: Ampicillin, 100 μg/mL
  Growth temperature: 37°C
  Growth strain: NEB Stable
  Copy number: High Copy
Gene/Insert
  Gene/Insert name: RUNX1 (alt name: AML1)
  Species: H. sapiens (human)
  Insert size (bp): 1359
  Mutation: T121I
  Entrez Gene: RUNX1 (a.k.a. AML1, AML1-EVI-1, AMLCR1, CBF2alpha, CBFA2, EVI-1, PEBP2aB, PEBP2alpha)
  Promoter: Ef1A
  Cloning method: Gibson Cloning
  Sequencing primers: 5′ CTGTGTAGAAGTACTCGCCGATAGTG; 3′ TCTTGTCTTCGTTGGGAGTG
Terms and licenses: Academic/Nonprofit Terms; Industry Terms: Not Available to Industry
Depositor comments: Please visit https://doi.org/10.1101/2023.08.03.551876 for bioRxiv preprint.
How to cite: EF1A_Hygro_P2A_RUNX1_T121I_Barcode was a gift from Prashant Mali (Addgene plasmid # 170973 ; http://n2t.net/addgene:170973 ; RRID:Addgene_170973)
